>Addgene plasmid #61422 | dCAS9-VP64_GFP | addgene full sequence | sequence record 322468 | Addgene NGS Result
GTCGACGGATCGGGAGATCTCCCGATCCCCTATGGTGCACTCTCAGTACAATCTGCTCTGATGCCGCATA
GTTAAGCCAGTATCTGCTCCCTGCTTGTGTGTTGGAGGTCGCTGAGTAGTGCGCGAGCAAAATTTAAGCT
ACAACAAGGCAAGGCTTGACCGACAATTGCATGAAGAATCTGCTTAGGGTTAGGCGTTTTGCGCTGCTTC
GCGATGTACGGGCCAGATATACGCGTTGACATTGATTATTGACTAGTTATTAATAGTAATCAATTACGGG
GTCATTAGTTCATAGCCCATATATGGAGTTCCGCGTTACATAACTTACGGTAAATGGCCCGCCTGGCTGA
CCGCCCAACGACCCCCGCCCATTGACGTCAATAATGACGTATGTTCCCATAGTAACGCCAATAGGGACTT
TCCATTGACGTCAATGGGTGGAGTATTTACGGTAAACTGCCCACTTGGCAGTACATCAAGTGTATCATAT
GCCAAGTACGCCCCCTATTGACGTCAATGACGGTAAATGGCCCGCCTGGCATTATGCCCAGTACATGACC
TTATGGGACTTTCCTACTTGGCAGTACATCTACGTATTAGTCATCGCTATTACCATGGTGATGCGGTTTT
GGCAGTACATCAATGGGCGTGGATAGCGGTTTGACTCACGGGGATTTCCAAGTCTCCACCCCATTGACGT
CAATGGGAGTTTGTTTTGGCACCAAAATCAACGGGACTTTCCAAAATGTCGTAACAACTCCGCCCCATTG
ACGCAAATGGGCGGTAGGCGTGTACGGTGGGAGGTCTATATAAGCAGCGCGTTTTGCCTGTACTGGGTCT
CTCTGGTTAGACCAGATCTGAGCCTGGGAGCTCTCTGGCTAACTAGGGAACCCACTGCTTAAGCCTCAAT
AAAGCTTGCCTTGAGTGCTTCAAGTAGTGTGTGCCCGTCTGTTGTGTGACTCTGGTAACTAGAGATCCCT
CAGACCCTTTTAGTCAGTGTGGAAAATCTCTAGCAGTGGCGCCCGAACAGGGACTTGAAAGCGAAAGGGA
AACCAGAGGAGCTCTCTCGACGCAGGACTCGGCTTGCTGAAGCGCGCACGGCAAGAGGCGAGGGGCGGCG
ACTGGTGAGTACGCCAAAAATTTTGACTAGCGGAGGCTAGAAGGAGAGAGATGGGTGCGAGAGCGTCAGT
ATTAAGCGGGGGAGAATTAGATCGCGATGGGAAAAAATTCGGTTAAGGCCAGGGGGAAAGAAAAAATATA
AATTAAAACATATAGTATGGGCAAGCAGGGAGCTAGAACGATTCGCAGTTAATCCTGGCCTGTTAGAAAC
ATCAGAAGGCTGTAGACAAATACTGGGACAGCTACAACCATCCCTTCAGACAGGATCAGAAGAACTTAGA
TCATTATATAATACAGTAGCAACCCTCTATTGTGTGCATCAAAGGATAGAGATAAAAGACACCAAGGAAG
CTTTAGACAAGATAGAGGAAGAGCAAAACAAAAGTAAGACCACCGCACAGCAAGCGGCCGCTGATCTTCA
GACCTGGAGGAGGAGATATGAGGGACAATTGGAGAAGTGAATTATATAAATATAAAGTAGTAAAAATTGA
ACCATTAGGAGTAGCACCCACCAAGGCAAAGAGAAGAGTGGTGCAGAGAGAAAAAAGAGCAGTGGGAATA
GGAGCTTTGTTCCTTGGGTTCTTGGGAGCAGCAGGAAGCACTATGGGCGCAGCGTCAATGACGCTGACGG
TACAGGCCAGACAATTATTGTCTGGTATAGTGCAGCAGCAGAACAATTTGCTGAGGGCTATTGAGGCGCA
ACAGCATCTGTTGCAACTCACAGTCTGGGGCATCAAGCAGCTCCAGGCAAGAATCCTGGCTGTGGAAAGA
TACCTAAAGGATCAACAGCTCCTGGGGATTTGGGGTTGCTCTGGAAAACTCATTTGCACCACTGCTGTGC
CTTGGAATGCTAGTTGGAGTAATAAATCTCTGGAACAGATTTGGAATCACACGACCTGGATGGAGTGGGA
CAGAGAAATTAACAATTACACAAGCTTAATACACTCCTTAATTGAAGAATCGCAAAACCAGCAAGAAAAG
AATGAACAAGAATTATTGGAATTAGATAAATGGGCAAGTTTGTGGAATTGGTTTAACATAACAAATTGGC
TGTGGTATATAAAATTATTCATAATGATAGTAGGAGGCTTGGTAGGTTTAAGAATAGTTTTTGCTGTACT
TTCTATAGTGAATAGAGTTAGGCAGGGATATTCACCATTATCGTTTCAGACCCACCTCCCAACCCCGAGG
GGACCCGACAGGCCCGAAGGAATAGAAGAAGAAGGTGGAGAGAGAGACAGAGACAGATCCATTCGATTAG
TGAACGGATCGGCACTGCGTGCGCCAATTCTGCAGACAAATGGCAGTATTCATCCACAATTTTAAAAGAA
AAGGGGGGATTGGGGGGTACAGTGCAGGGGAAAGAATAGTAGACATAATAGCAACAGACATACAAACTAA
AGAATTACAAAAACAAATTACAAAAATTCAAAATTTTCGGGTTTATTACAGGGACAGCAGAGATCCAGTT
TGGTTAATTAATGCAAAGATGGATAAAGTTTTAAACAGAGAGGAATCTTTGCAGCTAATGGACCTTCTAG
GTCTTGAAAGGAGTGGGAATTGGCTCCGGTGCCCGTCAGTGGGCAGAGCGCACATCGCCCACAGTCCCCG
AGAAGTTGGGGGGAGGGGTCGGCAATTGAACCGGTGCCTAGAGAAGGTGGCGCGGGGTAAACTGGGAAAG
TGATGTCGTGTACTGGCTCCGCCTTTTTCCCGAGGGTGGGGGAGAACCGTATATAAGTGCAGTAGTCGCC
GTGAACGTTCTTTTTCGCAACGGGTTTGCCGCCAGAACACAGGTAAGTGCCGTGTGTGGTTCCCGCGGGC
CTGGCCTCTTTACGGGTTATGGCCCTTGCGTGCCTTGAATTACTTCCACCTGGCTGCAGTACGTGATTCT
TGATCCCGAGCTTCGGGTTGGAAGTGGGTGGGAGAGTTCGAGGCCTTGCGCTTAAGGAGCCCCTTCGCCT
CGTGCTTGAGTTGAGGCCTGGCCTGGGCGCTGGGGCCGCCGCGTGCGAATCTGGTGGCACCTTCGCGCCT
GTCTCGCTGCTTTCGATAAGTCTCTAGCCATTTAAAATTTTTGATGACCTGCTGCGACGCTTTTTTTCTG
GCAAGATAGTCTTGTAAATGCGGGCCAAGATCTGCACACTGGTATTTCGGTTTTTGGGGCCGCGGGCGGC
GACGGGGCCCGTGCGTCCCAGCGCACATGTTCGGCGAGGCGGGGCCTGCGAGCGCGGCCACCGAGAATCG
GACGGGGGTAGTCTCAAGCTGGCCGGCCTGCTCTGGTGCCTGGCCTCGCGCCGCCGTGTATCGCCCCGCC
CTGGGCGGCAAGGCTGGCCCGGTCGGCACCAGTTGCGTGAGCGGAAAGATGGCCGCTTCCCGGCCCTGCT
GCAGGGAGCTCAAAATGGAGGACGCGGCGCTCGGGAGAGCGGGCGGGTGAGTCACCCACACAAAGGAAAA
GGGCCTTTCCGTCCTCAGCCGTCGCTTCATGTGACTCCACGGAGTACCGGGCGCCGTCCAGGCACCTCGA
TTAGTTCTCGAGCTTTTGGAGTACGTCGTCTTTAGGTTGGGGGGAGGGGTTTTATGCGATGGAGTTTCCC
CACACTGAGTGGGTGGAGACTGAAGTTAGGCCAGCTTGGCACTTGATGTAATTCTCCTTGGAATTTGCCC
TTTTTGAGTTTGGATCTTGGTTCATTCTCAAGCCTCAGACAGTGGTTCAAAGTTTTTTTCTTCCATTTCA
GGTGTCGTGACGTACGGCCACCATGAGCCCCAAGAAGAAGAGAAAGGTGGAGGCCAGCGACAAGAAGTAC
AGCATCGGCCTGGCCATCGGCACCAACTCTGTGGGCTGGGCCGTGATCACCGACGAGTACAAGGTGCCCA
GCAAGAAATTCAAGGTGCTGGGCAACACCGACCGGCACAGCATCAAGAAGAACCTGATCGGAGCCCTGCT
GTTCGACAGCGGCGAAACAGCCGAGGCCACCCGGCTGAAGAGAACCGCCAGAAGAAGATACACCAGACGG
AAGAACCGGATCTGCTATCTGCAAGAGATCTTCAGCAACGAGATGGCCAAGGTGGACGACAGCTTCTTCC
ACAGACTGGAAGAGTCCTTCCTGGTGGAAGAGGATAAGAAGCACGAGCGGCACCCCATCTTCGGCAACAT
CGTGGACGAGGTGGCCTACCACGAGAAGTACCCCACCATCTACCACCTGAGAAAGAAACTGGTGGACAGC
ACCGACAAGGCCGACCTGCGGCTGATCTATCTGGCCCTGGCCCACATGATCAAGTTCCGGGGCCACTTCC
TGATCGAGGGCGACCTGAACCCCGACAACAGCGACGTGGACAAGCTGTTCATCCAGCTGGTGCAGACCTA
CAACCAGCTGTTCGAGGAAAACCCCATCAACGCCAGCGGCGTGGACGCCAAGGCCATCCTGTCTGCCAGA
CTGAGCAAGAGCAGACGGCTGGAAAATCTGATCGCCCAGCTGCCCGGCGAGAAGAAGAATGGCCTGTTCG
GCAACCTGATTGCCCTGAGCCTGGGCCTGACCCCCAACTTCAAGAGCAACTTCGACCTGGCCGAGGATGC
CAAACTGCAGCTGAGCAAGGACACCTACGACGACGACCTGGACAACCTGCTGGCCCAGATCGGCGACCAG
TACGCCGACCTGTTTCTGGCCGCCAAGAACCTGTCCGACGCCATCCTGCTGAGCGACATCCTGAGAGTGA
ACACCGAGATCACCAAGGCCCCCCTGAGCGCCTCTATGATCAAGAGATACGACGAGCACCACCAGGACCT
GACCCTGCTGAAAGCTCTCGTGCGGCAGCAGCTGCCTGAGAAGTACAAAGAGATTTTCTTCGACCAGAGC
AAGAACGGCTACGCCGGCTACATTGACGGCGGAGCCAGCCAGGAAGAGTTCTACAAGTTCATCAAGCCCA
TCCTGGAAAAGATGGACGGCACCGAGGAACTGCTCGTGAAGCTGAACAGAGAGGACCTGCTGCGGAAGCA
GCGGACCTTCGACAACGGCAGCATCCCCCACCAGATCCACCTGGGAGAGCTGCACGCCATTCTGCGGCGG
CAGGAAGATTTTTACCCATTCCTGAAGGACAACCGGGAAAAGATCGAGAAGATCCTGACCTTCCGCATCC
CCTACTACGTGGGCCCTCTGGCCAGGGGAAACAGCAGATTCGCCTGGATGACCAGAAAGAGCGAGGAAAC
CATCACCCCCTGGAACTTCGAGGAAGTGGTGGACAAGGGCGCTTCCGCCCAGAGCTTCATCGAGCGGATG
ACCAACTTCGATAAGAACCTGCCCAACGAGAAGGTGCTGCCCAAGCACAGCCTGCTGTACGAGTACTTCA
CCGTGTATAACGAGCTGACCAAAGTGAAATACGTGACCGAGGGAATGAGAAAGCCCGCCTTCCTGAGCGG
CGAGCAGAAAAAGGCCATCGTGGACCTGCTGTTCAAGACCAACCGGAAAGTGACCGTGAAGCAGCTGAAA
GAGGACTACTTCAAGAAAATCGAGTGCTTCGACTCCGTGGAAATCTCCGGCGTGGAAGATCGGTTCAACG
CCTCCCTGGGCACATACCACGATCTGCTGAAAATTATCAAGGACAAGGACTTCCTGGACAATGAGGAAAA
CGAGGACATTCTGGAAGATATCGTGCTGACCCTGACACTGTTTGAGGACAGAGAGATGATCGAGGAACGG
CTGAAAACCTATGCCCACCTGTTCGACGACAAAGTGATGAAGCAGCTGAAGCGGCGGAGATACACCGGCT
GGGGCAGGCTGAGCCGGAAGCTGATCAACGGCATCCGGGACAAGCAGTCCGGCAAGACAATCCTGGATTT
CCTGAAGTCCGACGGCTTCGCCAACAGAAACTTCATGCAGCTGATCCACGACGACAGCCTGACCTTTAAA
GAGGACATCCAGAAAGCCCAGGTGTCCGGCCAGGGCGATAGCCTGCACGAGCACATTGCCAATCTGGCCG
GCAGCCCCGCCATTAAGAAGGGCATCCTGCAGACAGTGAAGGTGGTGGACGAGCTCGTGAAAGTGATGGG
CCGGCACAAGCCCGAGAACATCGTGATCGAAATGGCCAGAGAGAACCAGACCACCCAGAAGGGACAGAAG
AACAGCCGCGAGAGAATGAAGCGGATCGAAGAGGGCATCAAAGAGCTGGGCAGCCAGATCCTGAAAGAAC
ACCCCGTGGAAAACACCCAGCTGCAGAACGAGAAGCTGTACCTGTACTACCTGCAGAATGGGCGGGATAT
GTACGTGGACCAGGAACTGGACATCAACCGGCTGTCCGACTACGATGTGGACGCTATCGTGCCTCAGAGC
TTTCTGAAGGACGACTCCATCGACAACAAGGTGCTGACCAGAAGCGACAAGAACCGGGGCAAGAGCGACA
ACGTGCCCTCCGAAGAGGTCGTGAAGAAGATGAAGAACTACTGGCGGCAGCTGCTGAACGCCAAGCTGAT
TACCCAGAGAAAGTTCGACAATCTGACCAAGGCCGAGAGAGGCGGCCTGAGCGAACTGGATAAGGCCGGC
TTCATCAAGAGACAGCTGGTGGAAACCCGGCAGATCACAAAGCACGTGGCACAGATCCTGGACTCCCGGA
TGAACACTAAGTACGACGAGAATGACAAGCTGATCCGGGAAGTGAAAGTGATCACCCTGAAGTCCAAGCT
GGTGTCCGATTTCCGGAAGGATTTCCAGTTTTACAAAGTGCGCGAGATCAACAACTACCACCACGCCCAC
GACGCCTACCTGAACGCCGTCGTGGGAACCGCCCTGATCAAAAAGTACCCTAAGCTGGAAAGCGAGTTCG
TGTACGGCGACTACAAGGTGTACGACGTGCGGAAGATGATCGCCAAGAGCGAGCAGGAAATCGGCAAGGC
TACCGCCAAGTACTTCTTCTACAGCAACATCATGAACTTTTTCAAGACCGAGATTACCCTGGCCAACGGC
GAGATCCGGAAGCGGCCTCTGATCGAGACAAACGGCGAAACCGGGGAGATCGTGTGGGATAAGGGCCGGG
ATTTTGCCACCGTGCGGAAAGTGCTGAGCATGCCCCAAGTGAATATCGTGAAAAAGACCGAGGTGCAGAC
AGGCGGCTTCAGCAAAGAGTCTATCCTGCCCAAGAGGAACAGCGATAAGCTGATCGCCAGAAAGAAGGAC
TGGGACCCTAAGAAGTACGGCGGCTTCGACAGCCCCACCGTGGCCTATTCTGTGCTGGTGGTGGCCAAAG
TGGAAAAGGGCAAGTCCAAGAAACTGAAGAGTGTGAAAGAGCTGCTGGGGATCACCATCATGGAAAGAAG
CAGCTTCGAGAAGAATCCCATCGACTTTCTGGAAGCCAAGGGCTACAAAGAAGTGAAAAAGGACCTGATC
ATCAAGCTGCCTAAGTACTCCCTGTTCGAGCTGGAAAACGGCCGGAAGAGAATGCTGGCCTCTGCCGGCG
AACTGCAGAAGGGAAACGAACTGGCCCTGCCCTCCAAATATGTGAACTTCCTGTACCTGGCCAGCCACTA
TGAGAAGCTGAAGGGCTCCCCCGAGGATAATGAGCAGAAACAGCTGTTTGTGGAACAGCACAAGCACTAC
CTGGACGAGATCATCGAGCAGATCAGCGAGTTCTCCAAGAGAGTGATCCTGGCCGACGCTAATCTGGACA
AAGTGCTGTCCGCCTACAACAAGCACCGGGATAAGCCCATCAGAGAGCAGGCCGAGAATATCATCCACCT
GTTTACCCTGACCAATCTGGGAGCCCCTGCCGCCTTCAAGTACTTTGACACCACCATCGACCGGAAGAGG
TACACCAGCACCAAAGAGGTGCTGGACGCCACCCTGATCCACCAGAGCATCACCGGCCTGTACGAGACAC
GGATCGACCTGTCTCAGCTGGGAGGCGACAGCGCTGGAGGAGGTGGAAGCGGAGGAGGAGGAAGCGGAGG
AGGAGGTAGCGGACCTAAGAAAAAGAGGAAGGTGGCGGCCGCTGGATCCGGACGGGCTGACGCATTGGAC
GATTTTGATCTGGATATGCTGGGAAGTGACGCCCTCGATGATTTTGACCTTGACATGCTTGGTTCGGATG
CCCTTGATGACTTTGACCTCGACATGCTCGGCAGTGACGCCCTTGATGATTTCGACCTGGACATGCTGAT
TAACGCTAGCGGCAGTGGAGAGGGCAGAGGAAGTCTGCTAACATGCGGTGACGTCGAGGAGAATCCTGGC
CCAGTGAGCAAGGGCGAGGAGCTGTTCACCGGGGTGGTGCCCATCCTGGTCGAGCTGGACGGCGACGTAA
ACGGCCACAAGTTCAGCGTGTCCGGCGAGGGCGAGGGCGATGCCACCTACGGCAAGCTGACCCTGAAGTT
CATCTGCACCACCGGCAAGCTGCCCGTGCCCTGGCCCACCCTCGTGACCACCCTGACCTACGGCGTGCAG
TGCTTCAGCCGCTACCCCGACCACATGAAGCAGCACGACTTCTTCAAGTCCGCCATGCCCGAAGGCTACG
TCCAGGAGCGCACCATCTTCTTCAAGGACGACGGCAACTACAAGACCCGCGCCGAGGTGAAGTTCGAGGG
CGACACCCTGGTGAACCGCATCGAGCTGAAGGGCATCGACTTCAAGGAGGACGGCAACATCCTGGGGCAC
AAGCTGGAGTACAACTACAACAGCCACAACGTCTATATCATGGCCGACAAGCAGAAGAACGGCATCAAGG
TGAACTTCAAGATCCGCCACAACATCGAGGACGGCAGCGTGCAGCTCGCCGACCACTACCAGCAGAACAC
CCCCATCGGCGACGGCCCCGTGCTGCTGCCCGACAACCACTACCTGAGCACCCAGTCCGCCCTGAGCAAA
GACCCCAACGAGAAGCGCGATCACATGGTCCTGCTGGAGTTCGTGACCGCCGCCGGGATCACTCTCGGCA
TGGACGAGCTGTACAAGTAAGAATTCGATATCAAGCTTATCGATAATCAACCTCTGGATTACAAAATTTG
TGAAAGATTGACTGGTATTCTTAACTATGTTGCTCCTTTTACGCTATGTGGATACGCTGCTTTAATGCCT
TTGTATCATGCTATTGCTTCCCGTATGGCTTTCATTTTCTCCTCCTTGTATAAATCCTGGTTGCTGTCTC
TTTATGAGGAGTTGTGGCCCGTTGTCAGGCAACGTGGCGTGGTGTGCACTGTGTTTGCTGACGCAACCCC
CACTGGTTGGGGCATTGCCACCACCTGTCAGCTCCTTTCCGGGACTTTCGCTTTCCCCCTCCCTATTGCC
ACGGCGGAACTCATCGCCGCCTGCCTTGCCCGCTGCTGGACAGGGGCTCGGCTGTTGGGCACTGACAATT
CCGTGGTGTTGTCGGGGAAATCATCGTCCTTTCCTTGGCTGCTCGCCTGTGTTGCCACCTGGATTCTGCG
CGGGACGTCCTTCTGCTACGTCCCTTCGGCCCTCAATCCAGCGGACCTTCCTTCCCGCGGCCTGCTGCCG
GCTCTGCGGCCTCTTCCGCGTCTTCGCCTTCGCCCTCAGACGAGTCGGATCTCCCTTTGGGCCGCCTCCC
CGCATCGATACCGTCGACCTCGAGACCTAGAAAAACATGGAGCAATCACAAGTAGCAATACAGCAGCTAC
CAATGCTGATTGTGCCTGGCTAGAAGCACAAGAGGAGGAGGAGGTGGGTTTTCCAGTCACACCTCAGGTA
CCTTTAAGACCAATGACTTACAAGGCAGCTGTAGATCTTAGCCACTTTTTAAAAGAAAAGGGGGGACTGG
AAGGGCTAATTCACTCCCAACGAAGACAAGATATCCTTGATCTGTGGATCTACCACACACAAGGCTACTT
CCCTGATTGGCAGAACTACACACCAGGGCCAGGGATCAGATATCCACTGACCTTTGGATGGTGCTACAAG
CTAGTACCAGTTGAGCAAGAGAAGGTAGAAGAAGCCAATGAAGGAGAGAACACCCGCTTGTTACACCCTG
TGAGCCTGCATGGGATGGATGACCCGGAGAGAGAAGTATTAGAGTGGAGGTTTGACAGCCGCCTAGCATT
TCATCACATGGCCCGAGAGCTGCATCCGGACTGTACTGGGTCTCTCTGGTTAGACCAGATCTGAGCCTGG
GAGCTCTCTGGCTAACTAGGGAACCCACTGCTTAAGCCTCAATAAAGCTTGCCTTGAGTGCTTCAAGTAG
TGTGTGCCCGTCTGTTGTGTGACTCTGGTAACTAGAGATCCCTCAGACCCTTTTAGTCAGTGTGGAAAAT
CTCTAGCAGGGCCCGTTTAAACCCGCTGATCAGCCTCGACTGTGCCTTCTAGTTGCCAGCCATCTGTTGT
TTGCCCCTCCCCCGTGCCTTCCTTGACCCTGGAAGGTGCCACTCCCACTGTCCTTTCCTAATAAAATGAG
GAAATTGCATCGCATTGTCTGAGTAGGTGTCATTCTATTCTGGGGGGTGGGGTGGGGCAGGACAGCAAGG
GGGAGGATTGGGAAGACAATAGCAGGCATGCTGGGGATGCGGTGGGCTCTATGGCTTCTGAGGCGGAAAG
AACCAGCTGGGGCTCTAGGGGGTATCCCC
[124 nt withheld, positions 10670-10793]
C
[91 nt withheld, positions 10795-10885]
A
[49 nt withheld, positions 10887-10935]
CCTTTGACGTTGGAGTCCACGTTCTTT
[37 nt withheld, positions 10963-10999]
ACCCTATCTCGGTCTATTCTTTTGATTTATAAGGGATTTTGCCGATTTCGGCCTATTGGTTAAAAAATGA
GCTGATTTAACAAAAATTTAACGCGAATTAATTCTGTGGAATGTGTGTCAGTTAGGGTGTGGAAAGTCCC
CAGGCTCCCCAGCAGGCAGAAGTATGCAAAGCATGCATCTCAATTAGTCAGCAACCAGGTGTGGAAAGTC
CCCAGGCTCCCCAGCAGGCAGAAGTATGCAAAGCATGCATCTCAATTAGTCAGCAACCATAGTCCCGCCC
CTAACTCCGCCCATCCCGCCCCTAACTCCGCCCAGTTCCGCCCATTCTCCGCCCCATGGCTGACTAATTT
TTTTTATTTATGCAGAGGCCGAGGCCGCCTCTGCCTCTGAGCTATTCCAGAAGTAGTGAGGAGGCTTTTT
TGGAGGCCTAGGCTTTTGCAAAAAGCTCCCGGGAGCTTGTATATCCATTTTCGGATCTGATCAGCACGTG
TTGACAATTAATCATCGGCATAGTATATCGGCATAGTATAATACGACAAGGTGAGGAACTAAACCATGGC
CAAGTTGACCAGTGCCGTTCCGGTGCTCACCGCGCGCGACGTCGCCGGAGCGGTCGAGTTCTGGACCGAC
CGGCTCGGGTTCTCCCGGGACTTCGTGGAGGACGACTTCGCCGGTGTGGTCCGGGACGACGTGACCCTGT
TCATCAGCGCGGTCCAGGACCAGGTGGTGCCGGACAACACCCTGGCCTGGGTGTGGGTGCGCGGCCTGGA
CGAGCTGTACGCCGAGTGGTCGGAGGTCGTGTCCACGAACTTCCGGGACGCCTCCGGGCCGGCCATGACC
GAGATCGGCGAGCAGCCGTGGGGGCGGGAGTTCGCCCTGCGCGACCCGGCCGGCAACTGCGTGCACTTCG
TGGCCGAGGAGCAGGACTGACACGTGCTACGAGATTTCGATTCCACCGCCGCCTTCTATGAAAGGTTGGG
CTTCGGAATCGTTTTCCGGGACGCCGGCTGGATGATCCTCCAGCGCGGGGATCTCATGCTGGAGTTCTTC
GCCCACCCCAACTTGTTTATTGCAGCTTATAATGGTTACAAATAAAGCAATAGCATCACAAATTTCACAA
ATAAAGCATTTTTTTCACTGCATTCTAGTTGTGGTTTGTCCAAACTCATCAATGTATCTTATCATGTCTG
TATACCGTCGACCTCTAGCTAGAGCTTGGCGTAATCATGGTCATAGCTGTTTCCTGTGTGAAATTGTTAT
CCGCTCACAATTCCACACAACATACGAGCCGGAAGCATAAAGTGTAAAGCCTGGGGTGCCTAATGAGTGA
GCTAACTCACATTAATTGCGTTGCGCTCACTGCCCGCTTTCCAGTCGGGAAACCTGTCGTGCCAGCTGCA
TTAATGAATCGGCCAACGCGCGGGGAGAGGCGGTTTGCGTATTGGGCGCTCTTCCGCTTCCTCGCTCACT
GACTCGCTGCGCTCGGTCGTTCGGCTGCGGCGAGCGGTATCAGCTCACTCAAAGGCGGTAATACGGTTAT
CCACAGAATCAGGGGATAACGCAGGAAAGAACATGTGAGCAAAAGGCCAGCAAAAGGCCAGGAACCGTAA
AAAGGCCGCGTTGCTGGCGTTTTTCCATAGGCTCCGCCCCCCTGACGAGCATCACAAAAATCGACGCTCA
AGTCAGAGGTGGCGAAACCCGACAGGACTATAAAGATACCAGGCGTTTCCCCCTGGAAGCTCCCTCGTGC
GCTCTCCTGTTCCGACCCTGCCGCTTACCGGATACCTGTCCGCCTTTCTCCCTTCGGGAAGCGTGGCGCT
TTCTCATAGCTCACGCTGTAGGTATCTCAGTTCGGTGTAGGTCGTTCGCTCCAAGCTGGGCTGTGTGCAC
GAACCCCCCGTTCAGCCCGACCGCTGCGCCTTATCCGGTAACTATCGTCTTGAGTCCAACCCGGTAAGAC
ACGACTTATCGCCACTGGCAGCAGCCACTGGTAACAGGATTAGCAGAGCGAGGTATGTAGGCGGTGCTAC
AGAGTTCTTGAAGTGGTGGCCTAACTACGGCTACACTAGAAGAACAGTATTTGGTATCTGCGCTCTGCTG
AAGCCAGTTACCTTCGGAAAAAGAGTTGGTAGCTCTTGATCCGGCAAACAAACCACCGCTGGTAGCGGTG
GTTTTTTTGTTTGCAAGCAGCAGATTACGCGCAGAAAAAAAGGATCTCAAGAAGATCCTTTGATCTTTTC
TACGGGGTCTGACGCTCAGTGGAACGAAAACTCACGTTAAGGGATTTTGGTCATGAGATTATCAAAAAGG
ATCTTCACCTAGATCCTTTTAAATTAAAAATGAAGTTTTAAATCAATCTAAAGTATATATGAGTAAACTT
GGTCTGACAGTTACCAATGCTTAATCAGTGAGGCACCTATCTCAGCGATCTGTCTATTTCGTTCATCCAT
AGTTGCCTGACTCCCCGTCGTGTAGATAACTACGATACGGGAGGGCTTACCATCTGGCCCCAGTGCTGCA
ATGATACCGCGAGACCCACGCTCACCGGCTCCAGATTTATCAGCAATAAACCAGCCAGCCGGAAGGGCCG
AGCGCAGAAGTGGTCCTGCAACTTTATCCGCCTCCATCCAGTCTATTAATTGTTGCCGGGAAGCTAGAGT
AAGTAGTTCGCCAGTTAATAGTTTGCGCAACGTTGTTGCCATTGCTACAGGCATCGTGGTGTCACGCTCG
TCGTTTGGTATGGCTTCATTCAGCTCCGGTTCCCAACGATCAAGGCGAGTTACATGATCCCCCATGTTGT
GCAAAAAAGCGGTTAGCTCCTTCGGTCCTCCGATCGTTGTCAGAAGTAAGTTGGCCGCAGTGTTATCACT
CATGGTTATGGCAGCACTGCATAATTCTCTTACTGTCATGCCATCCGTAAGATGCTTTTCTGTGACTGGT
GAGTACTCAACCAAGTCATTCTGAGAATAGTGTATGCGGCGACCGAGTTGCTCTTGCCCGGCGTCAATAC
GGGATAATACCGCGCCACATAGCAGAACTTTAAAAGTGCTCATCATTGGAAAACGTTCTTCGGGGCGAAA
ACTCTCAAGGATCTTACCGCTGTTGAGATCCAGTTCGATGTAACCCACTCGTGCACCCAACTGATCTTCA
GCATCTTTTACTTTCACCAGCGTTTCTGGGTGAGCAAAAACAGGAAGGCAAAATGCCGCAAAAAAGGGAA
TAAGGGCGACACGGAAATGTTGAATACTCATACTCTTCCTTTTTCAATATTATTGAAGCATTTATCAGGG
TTATTGTCTCATGAGCGGATACATATTTGAATGTATTTAGAAAAATAAACAAATAGGGGTTCCGCGCACA
TTTCCCCGAAAAGTGCCACCTGAC
Features (pLannotate 1.2.2; 32 found; start..end, strand, type, name):
     31..83      -  misc_feature   bom (fragment): basis of mobility region from pBR322
    238..617     +  enhancer       CMV enhancer: human cytomegalovirus immediate early enhancer
    618..817     +  promoter       CMV promoter: human cytomegalovirus (CMV) immediate early promoter
    835..1015    +  LTR            5' LTR (truncated): truncated 5' long terminal repeat (LTR) from HIV-1
   1062..1187    +  misc_feature   HIV-1 Ψ: packaging signal of human immunodeficiency virus type 1
   1171..1534    +  CDS            HIV-1 gag (fragment): gag protein from human immunodeficiency virus 1; gag
   1680..1913    +  misc_feature   RRE: The Rev response element (RRE) of HIV-1 allows for Rev-dependent mRNA export from the nucleus to the cytoplasm.
   2290..2390    +  CDS            Rev (fragment): human immunodeficiency virus 1 (HIV-1) Rev protein; rev; enhances nuclear export of unspliced and incompletely spliced viral mRNAs
   2440..2557    +  misc_feature   cPPT/CTS: central polypurine tract and central termination sequence of HIV-1
   2609..2675    +  CDS            small t antigen (fragment): SV40 (simian virus 40) small t antigen
   2682..3860    +  promoter       EF-1α promoter: strong constitutive promoter for human elongation factor EF-1α
   3909..8009    +  CDS            Cas9: Cas9 (Csn1) endonuclease from the Streptococcus pyogenes Type II CRISPR/Cas system generates RNA-guided double strand breaks in DNA
   8334..9050    +  CDS            EGFP: the original enhanced GFP (Yang et al., 1996) mammalian codon-optimized
   9051..9075    +  misc_feature   MCS (fragment): pBluescript multiple cloning site
   9075..9663    +  misc_feature   WPRE: woodchuck hepatitis virus posttranscriptional regulatory element
   9600..10181   +  CDS            nef (fragment): NEF_HV1H2 - Experimental evidence at protein level: Swiss-Prot protein existence level 1. Extracellular Nef protein targets CD4(+) T-lymphocytes for apoptosis by interacting with CXCR4 surface receptors. From Human immunodeficiency virus type 1 group M subtype B (isolate HXB2) (HIV-1).
  10188..10368   +  LTR            5' LTR (truncated): truncated 5' long terminal repeat (LTR) from HIV-1
  10400..10624   +  polyA_signal   bGH poly(A) signal: bovine growth hormone polyadenylation signal
  10628..10649   +  promoter       SV40 promoter (fragment): SV40 enhancer and early promoter
  10670..11098   +  rep_origin     f1 ori (sequence partly withheld): f1 bacteriophage origin of replication; arrow indicates direction of (+) strand synthesis
  11112..11441   +  promoter       SV40 promoter: SV40 enhancer and early promoter
  11489..11536   +  promoter       EM7 promoter: synthetic bacterial promoter&nbsp
  11555..11929   +  CDS            BleoR: antibiotic-binding protein; Sh ble from Streptoalloteichus hindustanus; confers resistance to bleomycin, phleomycin, and Zeocin™
  11939..12064   +  CDS            ble (fragment): BLE_KLEPN - Experimental evidence at protein level: Swiss-Prot protein existence level 1. Binding protein with a strong affinity to the bleomycin family of antibiotics. Binds to CL990; an antimitotic-antibiotic compound. From Klebsiella pneumoniae.
  12059..12180   +  polyA_signal   SV40 poly(A) signal: SV40 polyadenylation signal
  12251..12273   -  protein_bind   lac operator (fragment): The lac repressor binds to the lac operator to inhibit transcription in E. coli. This inhibition can be relieved by adding lactose or isopropyl-β-D-thiogalactopyranoside (IPTG). lac repressor encoded by lacI
  12277..12307   -  promoter       lac promoter: promoter for the E. coli lac operon
  12322..12343   -  protein_bind   CAP binding site: CAP binding activates transcription in the presence of cAMP. E. coli catabolite activator protein
  12356..12448   -  CDS            lacI (fragment): lac repressor; lacI; The lac repressor binds to the lac operator to inhibit transcription in E. coli. This inhibition can be relieved by adding lactose or isopropyl-β-D-thiogalactopyranoside (IPTG).
  12631..13219   -  rep_origin     ori: high-copy-number ColE1/pMB1/pBR322/pUC origin of replication
  13390..14250   -  CDS            AmpR: β-lactamase; bla; confers resistance to ampicillin, carbenicillin, and related antibiotics
  14251..14355   -  promoter       AmpR promoter: bla
