>Addgene plasmid #61422 | dCAS9-VP64_GFP Sequencing Result | analyzer sequence | sequence record 148597
GTCGACGGATCGGGAGATCTCCCGATCCCCTATGGTGCACTCTCAGTACAATCTGCTCTGATGCCGCATA
GTTAAGCCAGTATCTGCTCCCTGCTTGTGTGTTGGAGGTCGCTGAGTAGTGCGCGAGCAAAATTTAAGCT
ACAACAAGGCAAGGCTTGACCGACAATTGCATGAAGAATCTGCTTAGGGTTAGGCGTTTTGCGCTGCTTC
GCGATGTACGGGCCAGATATACGCGTTGACATTGATTATTGACTAGTTATTAATAGTAATCAATTACGGG
GTCATTAGTTCATAGCCCATATATGGAGTTCCGCGTTACATAACTTACGGTAAATGGCCCGCCTGGCTGA
CCGCCCAACGACCCCCGCCCATTGACGTCAATAATGACGTATGTTCCCATAGTAACGCCAATAGGGACTT
TCCATTGACGTCAATGGGTGGAGTATTTACGGTAAACTGCCCACTTGGCAGTACATCAAGTGTATCATAT
GCCAAGTACGCCCCCTATTGACGTCAATGACGGTAAATGGCCCGCCTGGCATTATGCCCAGTACATGACC
TTATGGGACTTTCCTACTTGGCAGTACATCTACGTATTAGTCATCGCTATTACCATGGTGATGCGGTTTT
GGCAGTACATCAATGGGCGTGGATAGCGGTTTGACTCACGGGGATTTCCAAGTCTCCACCCCATTGACGT
CAATGGGAGTTTGTTTTGGCACCAAAATCAACGGGACTTTCCAAAATGTCGTAACAACTCCGCCCCATTG
ACGCAAATGGGCGGTAGGCGTGTACGGTGGGAGGTCTATATAAGCAGCGCGTTTTGCCTGTACTGGGTCT
CTCTGGTTAGACCAGATCTGAGCCTGGGAGCTCTCTGGCTAACTAGGGAACCCACTGCTTAAGCCTCAAT
AAAGCTTGCCTTGAGTGCTTCAAGTAGTGTGTGCCCGTCTGTTGTGTGACTCTGGTAACTAGAGATCCCT
CAGACCCTTTTAGTCAGTGTGGAAAATCTCTAGCAGTGGCGCCCGAACAGGGACTTGAAAGCGAAAGGGA
AACCAGAGGAGCTCTCTCGACGCAGGACTCGGCTTGCTGAAGCGCGCACGGCAAGAGGCGAGGGGCGGCG
ACTGGTGAGTACGCCAAAAATTTTGACTAGCGGAGGCTAGAAGGAGAGAGATGGGTGCGAGAGCGTCAGT
ATTAAGCGGGGGAGAATTAGATCGCGATGGGAAAAAATTCGGTTAAGGCCAGGGGGAAAGAAAAAATATA
AATTAAAACATATAGTATGGGCAAGCAGGGAGCTAGAACGATTCGCAGTTAATCCTGGCCTGTTAGAAAC
ATCAGAAGGCTGTAGACAAATACTGGGACAGCTACAACCATCCCTTCAGACAGGATCAGAAGAACTTAGA
TCATTATATAATACAGTAGCAACCCTCTATTGTGTGCATCAAAGGATAGAGATAAAAGACACCAAGGAAG
CTTTAGACAAGATAGAGGAAGAGCAAAACAAAAGTAAGACCACCGCACAGCAAGCGGCCGCTGATCTTCA
GACCTGGAGGAGGAGATATGAGGGACAATTGGAGAAGTGAATTATATAAATATAAAGTAGTAAAAATTGA
ACCATTAGGAGTAGCACCCACCAAGGCAAAGAGAAGAGTGGTGCAGAGAGAAAAAAGAGCAGTGGGAATA
GGAGCTTTGTTCCTTGGGTTCTTGGGAGCAGCAGGAAGCACTATGGGCGCAGCGTCAATGACGCTGACGG
TACAGGCCAGACAATTATTGTCTGGTATAGTGCAGCAGCAGAACAATTTGCTGAGGGCTATTGAGGCGCA
ACAGCATCTGTTGCAACTCACAGTCTGGGGCATCAAGCAGCTCCAGGCAAGAATCCTGGCTGTGGAAAGA
TACCTAAAGGATCAACAGCTCCTGGGGATTTGGGGTTGCTCTGGAAAACTCATTTGCACCACTGCTGTGC
CTTGGAATGCTAGTTGGAGTAATAAATCTCTGGAACAGATTTGGAATCACACGACCTGGATGGAGTGGGA
CAGAGAAATTAACAATTACACAAGCTTAATACACTCCTTAATTGAAGAATCGCAAAACCAGCAAGAAAAG
AATGAACAAGAATTATTGGAATTAGATAAATGGGCAAGTTTGTGGAATTGGTTTAACATAACAAATTGGC
TGTGGTATATAAAATTATTCATAATGATAGTAGGAGGCTTGGTAGGTTTAAGAATAGTTTTTGCTGTACT
TTCTATAGTGAATAGAGTTAGGCAGGGATATTCACCATTATCGTTTCAGACCCACCTCCCAACCCCGAGG
GGACCCGACAGGCCCGAAGGAATAGAAGAAGAAGGTGGAGAGAGAGACAGAGACAGATCCATTCGATTAG
TGAACGGATCGGCACTGCGTGCGCCAATTCTGCAGACAAATGGCAGTATTCATCCACAATTTTAAAAGAA
AAGGGGGGATTGGGGGGTACAGTGCAGGGGAAAGAATAGTAGACATAATAGCAACAGACATACAAACTAA
AGAATTACAAAAACAAATTACAAAAATTCAAAATTTTCGGGTTTATTACAGGGACAGCAGAGATCCAGTT
TGGTTAATTAATGCAAAGATGGATAAAGTTTTAAACAGAGAGGAATCTTTGCAGCTAATGGACCTTCTAG
GTCTTGAAAGGAGTGGGAATTGGCTCCGGTGCCCGTCAGTGGGCAGAGCGCACATCGCCCACAGTCCCCG
AGAAGTTGGGGGGAGGGGTCGGCAATTGAACCGGTGCCTAGAGAAGGTGGCGCGGGGTAAACTGGGAAAG
TGATGTCGTGTACTGGCTCCGCCTTTTTCCCGAGGGTGGGGGAGAACCGTATATAAGTGCAGTAGTCGCC
GTGAACGTTCTTTTTCGCAACGGGTTTGCCGCCAGAACACAGGTAAGTGCCGTGTGTGGTTCCCGCGGGC
CTGGCCTCTTTACGGGTTATGGCCCTTGCGTGCCTTGAATTACTTCCACCTGGCTGCAGTACGTGATTCT
TGATCCCGAGCTTCGGGTTGGAAGTGGGTGGGAGAGTTCGAGGCCTTGCGCTTAAGGAGCCCCTTCGCCT
CGTGCTTGAGTTGAGGCCTGGCCTGGGCGCTGGGGCCGCCGCGTGCGAATCTGGTGGCACCTTCGCGCCT
GTCTCGCTGCTTTCGATAAGTCTCTAGCCATTTAAAATTTTTGATGACCTGCTGCGACGCTTTTTTTCTG
GCAAGATAGTCTTGTAAATGCGGGCCAAGATCTGCACACTGGTATTTCGGTTTTTGGGGCCGCGGGCGGC
GACGGGGCCCGTGCGTCCCAGCGCACATGTTCGGCGAGGCGGGGCCTGCGAGCGCGGCCACCGAGAATCG
GACGGGGGTAGTCTCAAGCTGGCCGGCCTGCTCTGGTGCCTGGCCTCGCGCCGCCGTGTATCGCCCCGCC
CTGGGCGGCAAGGCTGGCCCGGTCGGCACCAGTTGCGTGAGCGGAAAGATGGCCGCTTCCCGGCCCTGCT
GCAGGGAGCTCAAAATGGAGGACGCGGCGCTCGGGAGAGCGGGCGGGTGAGTCACCCACACAAAGGAAAA
GGGCCTTTCCGTCCTCAGCCGTCGCTTCATGTGACTCCACGGAGTACCGGGCGCCGTCCAGGCACCTCGA
TTAGTTCTCGAGCTTTTGGAGTACGTCGTCTTTAGGTTGGGGGGAGGGGTTTTATGCGATGGAGTTTCCC
CACACTGAGTGGGTGGAGACTGAAGTTAGGCCAGCTTGGCACTTGATGTAATTCTCCTTGGAATTTGCCC
TTTTTGAGTTTGGATCTTGGTTCATTCTCAAGCCTCAGACAGTGGTTCAAAGTTTTTTTCTTCCATTTCA
GGTGTCGTGACGTACGGCCACCATGAGCCCCAAGAAGAAGAGAAAGGTGGAGGCCAGCGACAAGAAGTAC
AGCATCGGCCTGGCCATCGGCACCAACTCTGTGGGCTGGGCCGTGATCACCGACGAGTACAAGGTGCCCA
GCAAGAAATTCAAGGTGCTGGGCAACACCGACCGGCACAGCATCAAGAAGAACCTGATCGGAGCCCTGCT
GTTCGACAGCGGCGAAACAGCCGAGGCCACCCGGCTGAAGAGAACCGCCAGAAGAAGATACACCAGACGG
AAGAACCGGATCTGCTATCTGCAAGAGATCTTCAGCAACGAGATGGCCAAGGTGGACGACAGCTTCTTCC
ACAGACTGGAAGAGTCCTTCCTGGTGGAAGAGGATAAGAAGCACGAGCGGCACCCCATCTTCGGCAACAT
CGTGGACGAGGTGGCCTACCACGAGAAGTACCCCACCATCTACCACCTGAGAAAGAAACTGGTGGACAGC
ACCGACAAGGCCGACCTGCGGCTGATCTATCTGGCCCTGGCCCACATGATCAAGTTCCGGGGCCACTTCC
TGATCGAGGGCGACCTGAACCCCGACAACAGCGACGTGGACAAGCTGTTCATCCAGCTGGTGCAGACCTA
CAACCAGCTGTTCGAGGAAAACCCCATCAACGCCAGCGGCGTGGACGCCAAGGCCATCCTGTCTGCCAGA
CTGAGCAAGAGCAGACGGCTGGAAAATCTGATCGCCCAGCTGCCCGGCGAGAAGAAGAATGGCCTGTTCG
GCAACCTGATTGCCCTGAGCCTGGGCCTGACCCCCAACTTCAAGAGCAACTTCGACCTGGCCGAGGATGC
CAAACTGCAGCTGAGCAAGGACACCTACGACGACGACCTGGACAACCTGCTGGCCCAGATCGGCGACCAG
TACGCCGACCTGTTTCTGGCCGCCAAGAACCTGTCCGACGCCATCCTGCTGAGCGACATCCTGAGAGTGA
ACACCGAGATCACCAAGGCCCCCCTGAGCGCCTCTATGATCAAGAGATACGACGAGCACCACCAGGACCT
GACCCTGCTGAAAGCTCTCGTGCGGCAGCAGCTGCCTGAGAAGTACAAAGAGATTTTCTTCGACCAGAGC
AAGAACGGCTACGCCGGCTACATTGACGGCGGAGCCAGCCAGGAAGAGTTCTACAAGTTCATCAAGCCCA
TCCTGGAAAAGATGGACGGCACCGAGGAACTGCTCGTGAAGCTGAACAGAGAGGACCTGCTGCGGAAGCA
GCGGACCTTCGACAACGGCAGCATCCCCCACCAGATCCACCTGGGAGAGCTGCACGCCATTCTGCGGCGG
CAGGAAGATTTTTACCCATTCCTGAAGGACAACCGGGAAAAGATCGAGAAGATCCTGACCTTCCGCATCC
CCTACTACGTGGGCCCTCTGGCCAGGGGAAACAGCAGATTCGCCTGGATGACCAGAAAGAGCGAGGAAAC
CATCACCCCCTGGAACTTCGAGGAAGTGGTGGACAAGGGCGCTTCCGCCCAGAGCTTCATCGAGCGGATG
ACCAACTTCGATAAGAACCTGCCCAACGAGAAGGTGCTGCCCAAGCACAGCCTGCTGTACGAGTACTTCA
CCGTGTATAACGAGCTGACCAAAGTGAAATACGTGACCGAGGGAATGAGAAAGCCCGCCTTCCTGAGCGG
CGAGCAGAAAAAGGCCATCGTGGACCTGCTGTTCAAGACCAACCGGAAAGTGACCGTGAAGCAGCTGAAA
GAGGACTACTTCAAGAAAATCGAGTGCTTCGACTCCGTGGAAATCTCCGGCGTGGAAGATCGGTTCAACG
CCTCCCTGGGCACATACCACGATCTGCTGAAAATTATCAAGGACAAGGACTTCCTGGACAATGAGGAAAA
CGAGGACATTCTGGAAGATATCGTGCTGACCCTGACACTGTTTGAGGACAGAGAGATGATCGAGGAACGG
CTGAAAACCTATGCCCACCTGTTCGACGACAAAGTGATGAAGCAGCTGAAGCGGCGGAGATACACCGGCT
GGGGCAGGCTGAGCCGGAAGCTGATCAACGGCATCCGGGACAAGCAGTCCGGCAAGACAATCCTGGATTT
CCTGAAGTCCGACGGCTTCGCCAACAGAAACTTCATGCAGCTGATCCACGACGACAGCCTGACCTTTAAA
GAGGACATCCAGAAAGCCCAGGTGTCCGGCCAGGGCGATAGCCTGCACGAGCACATTGCCAATCTGGCCG
GCAGCCCCGCCATTAAGAAGGGCATCCTGCAGACAGTGAAGGTGGTGGACGAGCTCGTGAAAGTGATGGG
CCGGCACAAGCCCGAGAACATCGTGATCGAAATGGCCAGAGAGAACCAGACCACCCAGAAGGGACAGAAG
AACAGCCGCGAGAGAATGAAGCGGATCGAAGAGGGCATCAAAGAGCTGGGCAGCCAGATCCTGAAAGAAC
ACCCCGTGGAAAACACCCAGCTGCAGAACGAGAAGCTGTACCTGTACTACCTGCAGAATGGGCGGGATAT
GTACGTGGACCAGGAACTGGACATCAACCGGCTGTCCGACTACGATGTGGACGCTATCGTGCCTCAGAGC
TTTCTGAAGGACGACTCCATCGACAACAAGGTGCTGACCAGAAGCGACAAGAACCGGGGCAAGAGCGACA
ACGTGCCCTCCGAAGAGGTCGTGAAGAAGATGAAGAACTACTGGCGGCAGCTGCTGAACGCCAAGCTGAT
TACCCAGAGAAAGTTCGACAATCTGACCAAGGCCGAGAGAGGCGGCCTGAGCGAACTGGATAAGGCCGGC
TTCATCAAGAGACAGCTGGTGGAAACCCGGCAGATCACAAAGCACGTGGCACAGATCCTGGACTCCCGGA
TGAACACTAAGTACGACGAGAATGACAAGCTGATCCGGGAAGTGAAAGTGATCACCCTGAAGTCCAAGCT
GGTGTCCGATTTCCGGAAGGATTTCCAGTTTTACAAAGTGCGCGAGATCAACAACTACCACCACGCCCAC
GACGCCTACCTGAACGCCGTCGTGGGAACCGCCCTGATCAAAAAGTACCCTAAGCTGGAAAGCGAGTTCG
TGTACGGCGACTACAAGGTGTACGACGTGCGGAAGATGATCGCCAAGAGCGAGCAGGAAATCGGCAAGGC
TACCGCCAAGTACTTCTTCTACAGCAACATCATGAACTTTTTCAAGACCGAGATTACCCTGGCCAACGGC
GAGATCCGGAAGCGGCCTCTGATCGAGACAAACGGCGAAACCGGGGAGATCGTGTGGGATAAGGGCCGGG
ATTTTGCCACCGTGCGGAAAGTGCTGAGCATGCCCCAAGTGAATATCGTGAAAAAGACCGAGGTGCAGAC
AGGCGGCTTCAGCAAAGAGTCTATCCTGCCCAAGAGGAACAGCGATAAGCTGATCGCCAGAAAGAAGGAC
TGGGACCCTAAGAAGTACGGCGGCTTCGACAGCCCCACCGTGGCCTATTCTGTGCTGGTGGTGGCCAAAG
TGGAAAAGGGCAAGTCCAAGAAACTGAAGAGTGTGAAAGAGCTGCTGGGGATCACCATCATGGAAAGAAG
CAGCTTCGAGAAGAATCCCATCGACTTTCTGGAAGCCAAGGGCTACAAAGAAGTGAAAAAGGACCTGATC
ATCAAGCTGCCTAAGTACTCCCTGTTCGAGCTGGAAAACGGCCGGAAGAGAATGCTGGCCTCTGCCGGCG
AACTGCAGAAGGGAAACGAACTGGCCCTGCCCTCCAAATATGTGAACTTCCTGTACCTGGCCAGCCACTA
TGAGAAGCTGAAGGGCTCCCCCGAGGATAATGAGCAGAAACAGCTGTTTGTGGAACAGCACAAGCACTAC
CTGGACGAGATCATCGAGCAGATCAGCGAGTTCTCCAAGAGAGTGATCCTGGCCGACGCTAATCTGGACA
AAGTGCTGTCCGCCTACAACAAGCACCGGGATAAGCCCATCAGAGAGCAGGCCGAGAATATCATCCACCT
GTTTACCCTGACCAATCTGGGAGCCCCTGCCGCCTTCAAGTACTTTGACACCACCATCGACCGGAAGAGG
TACACCAGCACCAAAGAGGTGCTGGACGCCACCCTGATCCACCAGAGCATCACCGGCCTGTACGAGACAC
GGATCGACCTGTCTCAGCTGGGAGGCGACAGCGCTGGAGGAGGTGGAAGCGGAGGAGGAGGAAGCGGAGG
AGGAGGTAGCGGACCTAAGAAAAAGAGGAAGGTGGCGGCCGCTGGATCCGGACGGGCTGACGCATTGGAC
GATTTTGATCTGGATATGCTGGGAAGTGACGCCCTCGATGATTTTGACCTTGACATGCTTGGTTCGGATG
CCCTTGATGACTTTGACCTCGACATGCTCGGCAGTGACGCCCTTGATGATTTCGACCTGGACATGCTGAT
TAACGCTAGCGGCAGTGGAGAGGGCAGAGGAAGTCTGCTAACATGCGGTGACGTCGAGGAGAATCCTGGC
CCAGTGAGCAAGGGCGAGGAGCTGTTCACCGGGGTGGTGCCCATCCTGGTCGAGCTGGACGGCGACGTAA
ACGGCCACAAGTTCAGCGTGTCCGGCGAGGGCGAGGGCGATGCCACCTACGGCAAGCTGACCCTGAAGTT
CATCTGCACCACCGGCAAGCTGCCCGTGCCCTGGCCCACCCTCGTGACCACCCTGACCTACGGCGTGCAG
TGCTTCAGCCGCTACCCCGACCACATGAAGCAGCACGACTTCTTCAAGTCCGCCATGCCCGAAGGCTACG
TCCAGGAGCGCACCATCTTCTTCAAGGACGACGGCAACTACAAGACCCGCGCCGAGGTGAAGTTCGAGGG
CGACACCCTGGTGAACCGCATCGAGCTGAAGGGCATCGACTTCAAGGAGGACGGCAACATCCTGGGGCAC
AAGCTGGAGTACAACTACAACAGCCACAACGTCTATATCATGGCCGACAAGCAGAAGAACGGCATCAAGG
TGAACTTCAAGATCCGCCACAACATCGAGGACGGCAGCGTGCAGCTCGCCGACCACTACCAGCAGAACAC
CCCCATCGGCGACGGCCCCGTGCTGCTGCCCGACAACCACTACCTGAGCACCCAGTCCGCCCTGAGCAAA
GACCCCAACGAGAAGCGCGATCACATGGTCCTGCTGGAGTTCGTGACCGCCGCCGGGATCACTCTCGGCA
TGGACGAGCTGTACAAGTAAGAATTCGATATCAAGCTTATCGATAATCAACCTCTGGATTACAAAATTTG
TGAAAGATTGACTGGTATTCTTAACTATGTTGCTCCTTTTACGCTATGTGGATACGCTGCTTTAATGCCT
TTGTATCATGCTATTGCTTCCCGTATGGCTTTCATTTTCTCCTCCTTGTATAAATCCTGGTTGCTGTCTC
TTTATGAGGAGTTGTGGCCCGTTGTCAGGCAACGTGGCGTGGTGTGCACTGTGTTTGCTGACGCAACCCC
CACTGGTTGGGGCATTGCCACCACCTGTCAGCTCCTTTCCGGGACTTTCGCTTTCCCCCTCCCTATTGCC
ACGGCGGAACTCATCGCCGCCTGCCTTGCCCGCTGCTGGACAGGGGCTCGGCTGTTGGGCACTGACAATT
CCGTGGTGTTGTCGGGGAAATCATCGTCCTTTCCTTGGCTGCTCGCCTGTGTTGCCACCTGGATTCTGCG
CGGGACGTCCTTCTGCTACGTCCCTTCGGCCCTCAATCCAGCGGACCTTCCTTCCCGCGGCCTGCTGCCG
GCTCTGCGGCCTCTTCCGCGTCTTCGCCTTCGCCCTCAGACGAGTCGGATCTCCCTTTGGGCCGCCTCCC
CGCATCGATACCGTCGACCTCGAGACCTAGAAAAACATGGAGCAATCACAAGTAGCAATACAGCAGCTAC
CAATGCTGATTGTGCCTGGCTAGAAGCACAAGAGGAGGAGGAGGTGGGTTTTCCAGTCACACCTCAGGTA
CCTTTAAGACCAATGACTTACAAGGCAGCTGTAGATCTTAGCCACTTTTTAAAAGAAAAGGGGGGACTGG
AAGGGCTAATTCACTCCCAACGAAGACAAGATATCCTTGATCTGTGGATCTACCACACACAAGGCTACTT
CCCTGATTGGCAGAACTACACACCAGGGCCAGGGATCAGATATCCACTGACCTTTGGATGGTGCTACAAG
CTAGTACCAGTTGAGCAAGAGAAGGTAGAAGAAGCCAATGAAGGAGAGAACACCCGCTTGTTACACCCTG
TGAGCCTGCATGGGATGGATGACCCGGAGAGAGAAGTATTAGAGTGGAGGTTTGACAGCCGCCTAGCATT
TCATCACATGGCCCGAGAGCTGCATCCGGACTGTACTGGGTCTCTCTGGTTAGACCAGATCTGAGCCTGG
GAGCTCTCTGGCTAACTAGGGAACCCACTGCTTAAGCCTCAATAAAGCTTGCCTTGAGTGCTTCAAGTAG
TGTGTGCCCGTCTGTTGTGTGACTCTGGTAACTAGAGATCCCTCAGACCCTTTTAGTCAGTGTGGAAAAT
CTCTAGCAGGGCCCGTTTAAACCCGCTGATCAGCCTCGACTGTGCCTTCTAGTTGCCAGCCATCTGTTGT
TTGCCCCTCCCCCGTGCCTTCCTTGACCCTGGAAGGTGCCACTCCCACTGTCCTTTCCTAATAAAATGAG
GAAATTGCATCGCATTGTCTGAGTAGGTGTCATTCTATTCTGGGGGGTGGGGTGGGGCAGGACAGCAAGG
GGGAGGATTGGGAAGACAATAGCAGGCATGCTGGGGATGCGGTGGGCTCTATGGCTTCTGAGGCGGAAAG
AACCAGCTGGGGCTCTAGGGGGTATCCCC
[34 nt withheld, positions 10670-10703]
GGGGGGGGGGGGGTGGGGCAGGACAGCAAGGGGGAGGATTGGGAAGACAATAGCAGGCATGCTGGGGATG
CGGTGGGCTCTATGGCTTCTGAGGCGGAAAGAACCAGCTGGGGCTCTAGGGGGTATCCCC
[124 nt withheld, positions 10834-10957]
C
[91 nt withheld, positions 10959-11049]
A
[49 nt withheld, positions 11051-11099]
CCTTTGACGTTGGAGTCCACGTTCTTT
[37 nt withheld, positions 11127-11163]
ACCCTATCTCGGTCTATTCTTTTGATTTATAAGGGATTTTGCCGATTTCGGCCTATTGGTTAAAAAATGA
GCTGATTTAACAAAAATTTAACGCGAATTAATTCTGTGGAATGTGTGTCAGTTAGGGTGTGGAAAGTCCC
CAGGCTCCCCAGCAGGCAGAAGTATGCAAAGCATGCATCTCAATTAGTCAGCAACCAGGTGTGGAAAGTC
CCCAGGCTCCCCAGCAGGCAGAAGTATGCAAAGCATGCATCTCAATTAGTCAGCAACCATAGTCCCGCCC
CTAACTCCGCCCATCCCGCCCCTAACTCCGCCCAGTTCCGCCCATTCTCCGCCCCATGGCTGACTAATTT
TTTTTATTTATGCAGAGGCCGAGGCCGCCTCTGCCTCTGAGCTATTCCAGAAGTAGTGAGGAGGCTTTTT
TGGAGGCCTAGGCTTTTGCAAAAAGCTCCCGGGAGCTTGTATATCCATTTTCGGATCTGATCAGCACGTG
TTGACAATTAATCATCGGCATAGTATATCGGCATAGTATAATACGACAAGGTGAGGAACTAAACCATGGC
CAAGTTGACCAGTGCCGTTCCGGTGCTCACCGCGCGCGACGTCGCCGGAGCGGTCGAGTTCTGGACCGAC
CGGCTCGGGTTCTCCCGGGACTTCGTGGAGGACGACTTCGCCGGTGTGGTCCGGGACGACGTGACCCTGT
TCATCAGCGCGGTCCAGGACCAGGTGGTGCCGGACAACACCCTGGCCTGGGTGTGGGTGCGCGGCCTGGA
CGAGCTGTACGCCGAGTGGTCGGAGGTCGTGTCCACGAACTTCCGGGACGCCTCCGGGCCGGCCATGACC
GAGATCGGCGAGCAGCCGTGGGGGCGGGAGTTCGCCCTGCGCGACCCGGCCGGCAACTGCGTGCACTTCG
TGGCCGAGGAGCAGGACTGACACGTGCTACGAGATTTCGATTCCACCGCCGCCTTCTATGAAAGGTTGGG
CTTCGGAATCGTTTTCCGGGACGCCGGCTGGATGATCCTCCAGCGCGGGGATCTCATGCTGGAGTTCTTC
GCCCACCCCAACTTGTTTATTGCAGCTTATAATGGTTACAAATAAAGCAATAGCATCACAAATTTCACAA
ATAAAGCATTTTTTTCACTGCATTCTAGTTGTGGTTTGTCCAAACTCATCAATGTATCTTATCATGTCTG
TATACCGTCGACCTCTAGCTAGAGCTTGGCGTAATCATGGTCATAGCTGTTTCCTGTGTGAAATTGTTAT
CCGCTCACAATTCCACACAACATACGAGCCGGAAGCATAAAGTGTAAAGCCTGGGGTGCCTAATGAGTGA
GCTAACTCACATTAATTGCGTTGCGCTCACTGCCCGCTTTCCAGTCGGGAAACCTGTCGTGCCAGCTGCA
TTAATGAATCGGCCAACGCGCGGGGAGAGGCGGTTTGCGTATTGGGCGCTCTTCCGCTTCCTCGCTCACT
GACTCGCTGCGCTCGGTCGTTCGGCTGCGGCGAGCGGTATCAGCTCACTCAAAGGCGGTAATACGGTTAT
CCACAGAATCAGGGGATAACGCAGGAAAGAACATGTGAGCAAAAGGCCAGCAAAAGGCCAGGAACCGTAA
AAAGGCCGCGTTGCTGGCGTTTTTCCATAGGCTCCGCCCCCCTGACGAGCATCACAAAAATCGACGCTCA
AGTCAGAGGTGGCGAAACCCGACAGGACTATAAAGATACCAGGCGTTTCCCCCTGGAAGCTCCCTCGTGC
GCTCTCCTGTTCCGACCCTGCCGCTTACCGGATACCTGTCCGCCTTTCTCCCTTCGGGAAGCGTGGCGCT
TTCTCATAGCTCACGCTGTAGGTATCTCAGTTCGGTGTAGGTCGTTCGCTCCAAGCTGGGCTGTGTGCAC
GAACCCCCCGTTCAGCCCGACCGCTGCGCCTTATCCGGTAACTATCGTCTTGAGTCCAACCCGGTAAGAC
ACGACTTATCGCCACTGGCAGCAGCCACTGGTAACAGGATTAGCAGAGCGAGGTATGTAGGCGGTGCTAC
AGAGTTCTTGAAGTGGTGGCCTAACTACGGCTACACTAGAAGAACAGTATTTGGTATCTGCGCTCTGCTG
AAGCCAGTTACCTTCGGAAAAAGAGTTGGTAGCTCTTGATCCGGCAAACAAACCACCGCTGGTAGCGGTG
GTTTTTTTGTTTGCAAGCAGCAGATTACGCGCAGAAAAAAAGGATCTCAAGAAGATCCTTTGATCTTTTC
TACGGGGTCTGACGCTCAGTGGAACGAAAACTCACGTTAAGGGATTTTGGTCATGAGATTATCAAAAAGG
ATCTTCACCTAGATCCTTTTAAATTAAAAATGAAGTTTTAAATCAATCTAAAGTATATATGAGTAAACTT
GGTCTGACAGTTACCAATGCTTAATCAGTGAGGCACCTATCTCAGCGATCTGTCTATTTCGTTCATCCAT
AGTTGCCTGACTCCCCGTCGTGTAGATAACTACGATACGGGAGGGCTTACCATCTGGCCCCAGTGCTGCA
ATGATACCGCGAGACCCACGCTCACCGGCTCCAGATTTATCAGCAATAAACCAGCCAGCCGGAAGGGCCG
AGCGCAGAAGTGGTCCTGCAACTTTATCCGCCTCCATCCAGTCTATTAATTGTTGCCGGGAAGCTAGAGT
AAGTAGTTCGCCAGTTAATAGTTTGCGCAACGTTGTTGCCATTGCTACAGGCATCGTGGTGTCACGCTCG
TCGTTTGGTATGGCTTCATTCAGCTCCGGTTCCCAACGATCAAGGCGAGTTACATGATCCCCCATGTTGT
GCAAAAAAGCGGTTAGCTCCTTCGGTCCTCCGATCGTTGTCAGAAGTAAGTTGGCCGCAGTGTTATCACT
CATGGTTATGGCAGCACTGCATAATTCTCTTACTGTCATGCCATCCGTAAGATGCTTTTCTGTGACTGGT
GAGTACTCAACCAAGTCATTCTGAGAATAGTGTATGCGGCGACCGAGTTGCTCTTGCCCGGCGTCAATAC
GGGATAATACCGCGCCACATAGCAGAACTTTAAAAGTGCTCATCATTGGAAAACGTTCTTCGGGGCGAAA
ACTCTCAAGGATCTTACCGCTGTTGAGATCCAGTTCGATGTAACCCACTCGTGCACCCAACTGATCTTCA
GCATCTTTTACTTTCACCAGCGTTTCTGGGTGAGCAAAAACAGGAAGGCAAAATGCCGCAAAAAAGGGAA
TAAGGGCGACACGGAAATGTTGAATACTCATACTCTTCCTTTTTCAATATTATTGAAGCATTTATCAGGG
TTATTGTCTCATGAGCGGATACATATTTGAATGTATTTAGAAAAATAAACAAATAGGGGTTCCGCGCACA
TTTCCCCGAAAAGTGCCACCTGAC
Features (pLannotate 1.2.2; 35 found; start..end, strand, type, name):
     31..83      -  misc_feature   bom (fragment): basis of mobility region from pBR322
    238..617     +  enhancer       CMV enhancer: human cytomegalovirus immediate early enhancer
    618..817     +  promoter       CMV promoter: human cytomegalovirus (CMV) immediate early promoter
    835..1015    +  LTR            5' LTR (truncated): truncated 5' long terminal repeat (LTR) from HIV-1
   1062..1187    +  misc_feature   HIV-1 Ψ: packaging signal of human immunodeficiency virus type 1
   1171..1534    +  CDS            HIV-1 gag (fragment): gag protein from human immunodeficiency virus 1; gag
   1680..1913    +  misc_feature   RRE: The Rev response element (RRE) of HIV-1 allows for Rev-dependent mRNA export from the nucleus to the cytoplasm.
   2290..2390    +  CDS            Rev (fragment): human immunodeficiency virus 1 (HIV-1) Rev protein; rev; enhances nuclear export of unspliced and incompletely spliced viral mRNAs
   2440..2557    +  misc_feature   cPPT/CTS: central polypurine tract and central termination sequence of HIV-1
   2609..2675    +  CDS            small t antigen (fragment): SV40 (simian virus 40) small t antigen
   2682..3860    +  promoter       EF-1α promoter: strong constitutive promoter for human elongation factor EF-1α
   3909..8009    +  CDS            Cas9: Cas9 (Csn1) endonuclease from the Streptococcus pyogenes Type II CRISPR/Cas system generates RNA-guided double strand breaks in DNA
   8334..9050    +  CDS            EGFP: the original enhanced GFP (Yang et al., 1996) mammalian codon-optimized
   9051..9075    +  misc_feature   MCS (fragment): pBluescript multiple cloning site
   9075..9663    +  misc_feature   WPRE: woodchuck hepatitis virus posttranscriptional regulatory element
   9600..10181   +  CDS            nef (fragment): NEF_HV1H2 - Experimental evidence at protein level: Swiss-Prot protein existence level 1. Extracellular Nef protein targets CD4(+) T-lymphocytes for apoptosis by interacting with CXCR4 surface receptors. From Human immunodeficiency virus type 1 group M subtype B (isolate HXB2) (HIV-1).
  10188..10368   +  LTR            5' LTR (truncated): truncated 5' long terminal repeat (LTR) from HIV-1
  10400..10624   +  polyA_signal   bGH poly(A) signal: bovine growth hormone polyadenylation signal
  10628..10649   +  promoter       SV40 promoter (fragment): SV40 enhancer and early promoter
  10670..10703   +  rep_origin     f1 ori (fragment) (sequence withheld): f1 bacteriophage origin of replication; arrow indicates direction of (+) strand synthesis
  10706..10788   +  polyA_signal   bGH poly(A) signal (fragment): bovine growth hormone polyadenylation signal
  10792..10813   +  promoter       SV40 promoter (fragment): SV40 enhancer and early promoter
  10834..11262   +  rep_origin     f1 ori (sequence partly withheld): f1 bacteriophage origin of replication; arrow indicates direction of (+) strand synthesis
  11276..11605   +  promoter       SV40 promoter: SV40 enhancer and early promoter
  11653..11700   +  promoter       EM7 promoter: synthetic bacterial promoter&nbsp
  11719..12093   +  CDS            BleoR: antibiotic-binding protein; Sh ble from Streptoalloteichus hindustanus; confers resistance to bleomycin, phleomycin, and Zeocin™
  12103..12228   +  CDS            ble (fragment): BLE_KLEPN - Experimental evidence at protein level: Swiss-Prot protein existence level 1. Binding protein with a strong affinity to the bleomycin family of antibiotics. Binds to CL990; an antimitotic-antibiotic compound. From Klebsiella pneumoniae.
  12223..12344   +  polyA_signal   SV40 poly(A) signal: SV40 polyadenylation signal
  12415..12437   -  protein_bind   lac operator (fragment): The lac repressor binds to the lac operator to inhibit transcription in E. coli. This inhibition can be relieved by adding lactose or isopropyl-β-D-thiogalactopyranoside (IPTG). lac repressor encoded by lacI
  12441..12471   -  promoter       lac promoter: promoter for the E. coli lac operon
  12486..12507   -  protein_bind   CAP binding site: CAP binding activates transcription in the presence of cAMP. E. coli catabolite activator protein
  12520..12612   -  CDS            lacI (fragment): lac repressor; lacI; The lac repressor binds to the lac operator to inhibit transcription in E. coli. This inhibition can be relieved by adding lactose or isopropyl-β-D-thiogalactopyranoside (IPTG).
  12795..13383   -  rep_origin     ori: high-copy-number ColE1/pMB1/pBR322/pUC origin of replication
  13554..14414   -  CDS            AmpR: β-lactamase; bla; confers resistance to ampicillin, carbenicillin, and related antibiotics
  14415..14519   -  promoter       AmpR promoter: bla
