[The description below was written by a language model from this plasmid's Addgene catalogue record and pLannotate feature annotations shown in this document.]
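Description:
dCAS9-VP64_GFP is a lentiviral transfer plasmid for mammalian expression of a CRISPR transcriptional activator. It is built on an ampicillin-resistant lentiviral backbone and propagated in E. coli through a high-copy ColE1/pUC-type origin with the β-lactamase (AmpR) marker; an f1 origin is also present. The viral portion has a CMV enhancer/promoter placed upstream of a truncated HIV-1 5' LTR, which drives genomic RNA production in packaging cells. This is followed by the Ψ packaging signal with a gag fragment, the Rev response element for Rev-dependent nuclear export, and the cPPT/CTS. A WPRE sits downstream of the payload to enhance transcript expression, and the cassette ends in a second truncated LTR followed by a bGH polyadenylation signal. Outside the viral unit, the backbone carries an SV40/EM7-driven BleoR (Zeocin resistance) cassette, although the catalogue lists only GFP as the selectable marker.

The payload is expressed from the constitutive human EF-1α promoter. It encodes Streptococcus pyogenes Cas9 carrying the D10A and H840A mutations, which abolish nuclease activity, fused to the VP64 activation domain and linked through a 2A self-cleaving peptide to EGFP. The annotation tool labels only the Cas9 and EGFP coding regions; VP64 and the 2A presumably occupy the unannotated gap between them, as the catalogue describes. Guided by an sgRNA supplied separately, the dCas9-VP64 fusion binds target promoters without cutting and recruits transcriptional machinery, while EGFP allows transduced cells to be identified or sorted. The construct is a component of a guide-RNA-directed gene activation system that has been used at genome scale. Two sequence records exist, differing by about 160 nt because one contains a short duplication in the bGH poly(A)/f1 ori region.
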