Addgene plasmid #61422: dCAS9-VP64_GFP
Purpose: Expresses dCAS9-VP64 activator with 2A GFP
Depositing lab: Feng Zhang. Depositing organization: Broad Institute. Publication: Genome-scale transcriptional activation by an engineered CRISPR-Cas9 complex. Konermann S, Brigham MD, Trevino AE, Joung J, Abudayyeh OO, Barcena C, Hsu PD, Habib N, Gootenberg JS, Nishimasu H, Nureki O, Zhang F. Nature. 2014 Dec 10. doi: 10.1038/nature14136. PubMed 25494202.
Backbone
  Vector backbone: lenti(AMP)
  Vector type: Mammalian Expression, Lentiviral, CRISPR
  Selectable markers: GFP
Growth in bacteria
  Bacterial resistance: Ampicillin, 100 μg/mL
  Growth temperature: 37°C
  Growth strain: Stbl3
  Growth instructions: none
  Copy number: High Copy
Gene/Insert
  Gene/Insert name: dCAS9(D10A,H840A)-VP64_2A_GFP
  Species: Synthetic; S. pyogenes
  Mutation: D10A and H840A in Cas9
  Promoter: EF1A
  Cloning method: Restriction Enzyme; 5′ cloning site BsiWI (not destroyed); 3′ cloning site EcoRI (not destroyed)
  Sequencing primers: 5′ GTT TGG ATC TTG GTT CAT TCT CAA GCC TCA G; 3′ cacatagcgtaaaaggagcaacatag
Terms and licenses: Academic/Nonprofit Terms; Industry Terms: Not Available to Industry
Depositor comments: For additional information, protocols and an activator sgRNA design tool, visit our website: http://sam.genome-engineering.org/
How to cite: dCAS9-VP64_GFP was a gift from Feng Zhang (Addgene plasmid # 61422 ; http://n2t.net/addgene:61422 ; RRID:Addgene_61422) For viral preps, please replace (Addgene plasmid # 61422) in the above sentence with: (Addgene viral prep # 61422-LVC)
