>Addgene plasmid #61422 | dCAS9-VP64_GFP | addgene partial sequence | sequence record 101051 | dCas9-R2 5'-GGGTTTCCACCAGCTGTCTC-3'
CGCTCAGGCCGCCTCTCTCGGCCTTGGTCAGATTGTCGAACTTTCTCTGGGTAATCAGCTTGGCGTTCAG
CAGCTGCCGCCAGTAGTTCTTCATCTTCTTCACGACCTCTTCGGAGGGCACGTTGTCGCTCTTGCCCCGG
TTCTTGTCGCTTCTGGTCAGCACCTTGTTGTCGATGGAGTCGTCCTTCAGAAAGCTCTGAGGCACGATAG
CGTCCACATCGTAGTCGGACAGCCGGTTGATGTCCAGTTCCTGGTCCACGTACATATCCCGCCCATTCTG
CAGGTAGTACAGGTACAGCTTCTCGTTCTGCAGCTGGGTGTTTTCCACGGGGTGTTCTTTCAGGATCTGG
CTGCCCAGCTCTTTGATGCCCTCTTCGATCCGCTTCATTCTCTCGCGGCTGTTCTTCTGTCCCTTCTGGG
TGGTCTGGTTCTCTCTGGCCATTTCGATCACGATGTTCTCGGGCTTGTGCCGGCCCATCACTTTCACGAG
CTCGTCCACCACCTTCACTGTCTGCAGGATGCCCTTCTTAATGGCGGGGCTGCCGGCCAGATTGGCAATG
TGCTCGTGCAGGCTATC
