>Addgene plasmid #61422 | dCAS9-VP64_GFP | addgene partial sequence | sequence record 107941 | EXFP-R 5'-GTCTTGTAGTTGCCGTCGTC-3'
CTCCTGGACGTAGCCTTCGGGCATGGCGGACTTGAAGAAGTCGTGCTGCTTCATGTGGTCGGGGTAGCGG
CTGAAGCACTGCACGCCGTAGGTCAGGGTGGTCACGAGGGTGGGCCAGGGCACGGGCAGCTTGCCGGTGG
TGCAGATGAACTTCAGGGTCAGCTTGCCGTAGGTGGCATCGCCCTCGCCCTCGCCGGACACGCTGAACTT
GTGGCCGTTTACGTCGCCGTCCAGCTCGACCAGGATGGGCACCACCCCGGTGAACAGCTCCTCGCCCTTG
CTCACTGGGCCAGGATTCTCCTCGACGTCACCGCATGTTAGCAGACTTCCTCTGCCCTCTCCACTGCCGC
TAGCGTTAATCAGCATGTCCAGGTCGAAATCATCAAGGGCGTCACTGCCGAGCATGTCGAGGTCAAAGTC
ATCAAGGGCATCCGAACCAAGCATGTCAAGGTCAAAATCATCGAGGGCGTCACTTCCCAGCATATCCAGA
TCAAAATCGTCCAATGCGTCAGCCCGTCCGGATCCAGCGGCCGCCACCTTCCTCTTTTTCTTAGGTCCGC
TACCTCCTCCTCCGCTTCCTCCTCCTCCGCTTCCACCTCCTCCAGCGCTGTCGCCTCCCAGCTGAGACAG
GTCGATCCGTGTCTCGTACAGGCCGGTGATGCTCTGGTGGATCAGGGTGGCGTCCAGCACCTCTTTGGTG
CTGGTGTACCTCTTCCGGTCGATGGTGGTGTCAAAGTACTTGAAGGCGGCAGGGGCTCCCAGATTGGTCA
GGGTAAACAGGTGGATGATATTCTCGGCCTGCTCTCTGATGGGCTTATCCCGGTGCTTGTTGTAGGCGGA
CAGCACTTTGTCCAGATTAGCGTCGGCCAGGTCACTCTCTTGGAGAACTCGCTGATCTGCTCGATGATCT
CGTCCAGGTAGTGCTTGTGCTGT
