>Addgene plasmid #61422 | dCAS9-VP64_GFP | addgene partial sequence | sequence record 107942 | EF1a-F 5'-TCAAGCCTCAGACAGTGGTTC-3'
CATTTCAGGTGTCGTGACGTACGGCCACCATGAGCCCCAAGAAGAAGAGAAAGGTGGAGGCCAGCGACAA
GAAGTACAGCATCGGCCTGGCCATCGGCACCAACTCTGTGGGCTGGGCCGTGATCACCGACGAGTACAAG
GTGCCCAGCAAGAAATTCAAGGTGCTGGGCAACACCGACCGGCACAGCATCAAGAAGAACCTGATCGGAG
CCCTGCTGTTCGACAGCGGCGAAACAGCCGAGGCCACCCGGCTGAAGAGAACCGCCAGAAGAAGATACAC
CAGACGGAAGAACCGGATCTGCTATCTGCAAGAGATCTTCAGCAACGAGATGGCCAAGGTGGACGACAGC
TTCTTCCACAGACTGGAAGAGTCCTTCCTGGTGGAAGAGGATAAGAAGCACGAGCGGCACCCCATCTTCG
GCAACATCGTGGACGAGGTGGCCTACCACGAGAAGTACCCCACCATCTACCACCTGAGAAAGAAACTGGT
GGACAGCACCGACAAGGCCGACCTGCGGCTGATCTATCTGGCCCTGGCCCACATGATCAAGTTCCGGGGC
CACTTCCTGATCGAGGGCGACCTGAACCCCGACAACAGCGACGTGGACAAGCTGTTCATCCAGCTGGTGC
AGACCTACAACCAGCTGTTCGAGGAAAACCCCATCAACGCCAGCGGCGTGGACGCCAAGGCCATCCTGTC
TGCCAGACTGAGCAAGAGCAGACGGCTGGAAAATCTGATCGCCCAGCTGCCCGGCGAGAAGAAGAATGGC
CTGTTCGGCAACCTGATTGCCCTGAGCCTGGGCCTGACCCCCAACTTCAAGAGCAACTTCGACCTGGCCG
AGGATGCCAAACTGCAGCTGAGCAAGGACACCTACGACGACGACCTGGACAACCTGCTGGCCCAGATCGG
CGACCAGTACGCCGACCTGTTTCTGGCCGC
